Addgene plasmid #244740: CL20_mEGFP_FOidr_188
Purpose: Express mEGFP-tagged intrinsically disordered protein (IDR), FOidr_188, derived from human fusion protein TCF3_FLI1
Depositing lab: Richard Kriwacki. Depositing organization: St. Jude Children's Research Hospital. Publication: Proteome-wide computational analyses reveal links between protein condensate formation and RNA biology. Maiti S, Tripathi S, Baggett DW, Phillips AH, Park CG, Wang J, Wahiduzzaman, Freyaldenhoven WT, Kinger S, Pioso BJ, Bollinger JC, Somjee R, Lang B, Babu MM, Kriwacki RW. Sci Adv. 2025 Dec 5;11(49):eady1420. doi: 10.1126/sciadv.ady1420. Epub 2025 Dec 3. PubMed 41337585.
Backbone
  Vector backbone: CL20
  Vector type: Mammalian Expression
Growth in bacteria
  Bacterial resistance: Ampicillin, 100 μg/mL
  Growth temperature: 37°C
  Growth strain: NEB Stable
  Copy number: High Copy
Gene/Insert
  Gene/Insert name: FOidr_188
  Species: H. sapiens (human)
  Mutation: Unmutated
  Tag / fusion protein: monomeric EGFP (N terminal on insert)
  Cloning method: Restriction Enzyme; 5′ cloning site Unknown (unknown if destroyed)
Terms and licenses: Academic/Nonprofit Terms; Industry Terms: Not Available to Industry
Depositor comments: TCF3_FLI1_1_562
How to cite: CL20_mEGFP_FOidr_188 was a gift from Richard Kriwacki (Addgene plasmid # 244740 ; http://n2t.net/addgene:244740 ; RRID:Addgene_244740)
