[The description below was written by a language model from this plasmid's Addgene catalogue record and pLannotate feature annotations shown in this document.]
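Description:
CL20_mEGFP_FOidr_188 is a mammalian expression plasmid built on the CL20 backbone. The catalogue lists it only as a mammalian expression vector, but the feature table shows the architecture of a self-inactivating HIV-1 lentiviral transfer vector. A CMV enhancer is fused to a truncated 5' LTR, followed by the Ψ packaging signal with a partial gag sequence, the cPPT/CTS, the Rev response element, and a ΔU3 3' LTR backed by a rabbit β-globin polyadenylation signal. These elements would allow the RNA genome to be transcribed, exported in a Rev-dependent manner and packaged when helper functions are supplied in trans. The U3 deletion disables LTR promoter activity after integration. In bacteria the plasmid is maintained through a high-copy ColE1/pUC-type origin and selected with ampicillin via β-lactamase. An SV40 origin, an SV40 poly(A) signal and lac promoter/operator remnants are also present in the backbone.

The payload sits between the RRE and the 3' LTR and is driven by an internal CMV enhancer/promoter. It encodes monomeric EGFP fused to the N terminus of FOidr_188, an unmutated intrinsically disordered region derived from the human oncogenic fusion protein TCF3_FLI1. The depositor's comment indicates residues 1–562 of the fusion, and the annotation agrees, showing a long TCF3 fragment joined directly to a short FLI1 fragment. No WPRE or mammalian selection marker is annotated. Short hits to nef, vif, Rev, lacI and the tight TRE promoter look like residual or incidental fragments rather than functional parts.

The stated purpose is to express the fluorescently tagged IDR in mammalian cells. The associated study concerns protein condensate formation and RNA biology, which suggests the mEGFP tag is used to image the protein's localisation and condensate-forming behaviour in cells.
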