Features (pLannotate 1.2.2; 30 found; start..end, strand, type, name):
    199..254     -  polyA_signal   β-globin poly(A) signal: rabbit β-globin polyadenylation signal (Gil and Proudfoot, 1987)
    340..475     -  LTR            3' LTR (ΔU3) (fragment): self-inactivating 3' long terminal repeat (LTR) from HIV-1
    477..587     -  CDS            nef (fragment): NEF_HV1Z2 - Experimental evidence at protein level: Swiss-Prot protein existence level 1. Extracellular Nef protein targets CD4(+) T-lymphocytes for apoptosis by interacting with CXCR4 surface receptors. From Human immunodeficiency virus type 1 group M subtype D (isolate Z2/CDC-Z34) (HIV-1).
    571..804     -  CDS            FLI1 (fragment): FLI1_HUMAN - Experimental evidence at protein level: Swiss-Prot protein existence level 1. Sequence-specific transcriptional activator (PubMed:24100448, PubMed:26316623, PubMed:28255014). Recognizes the DNA sequence 5'- C[CA]GGAAGT-3'. From Homo sapiens (Human).
    805..2256    -  CDS            TCF3 (fragment): TFE2_HUMAN - Also known as BHLHB21, E2A, ITF1. Experimental evidence at protein level: Swiss-Prot protein existence level 1. Transcriptional regulator involved in the initiation of neuronal differentiation and mesenchymal to epithelial transition. Heterodimers between TCF3 and tissue-specific basic helix-loop-helix (bHLH) proteins play major roles in determining tissue-specific cell fate during embryogenesis, like muscle or early B-cell differentiation. Together with TCF15, required for the mesenchymal to epithelial transition. Dimers bind DNA on E-box motifs: 5'-CANNTG-3' (By similarity). Bin
   2299..3015    -  CDS            mEGFP: mEGFP is a basic (constitutively fluorescent) green fluorescent protein published in 2002, derived from Aequorea victoria. It has moderate acid sensitivity.
   3029..3066    -  misc_feature   MCS (fragment): multiple cloning site
   3065..3081    -  promoter       tight TRE promoter (fragment): Tet-responsive promoter PTight, consisting of seven tet operator sequences followed by the minimal CMV promoter
   3097..3300    -  promoter       CMV promoter: human cytomegalovirus (CMV) immediate early promoter
   3301..3604    -  enhancer       CMV enhancer: human cytomegalovirus immediate early enhancer
   3672..3688    -  misc_feature   MCS (fragment): multiple cloning site
   3688..3713    -  CDS            Rev (fragment): human immunodeficiency virus 1 (HIV-1) Rev protein; rev; enhances nuclear export of unspliced and incompletely spliced viral mRNAs
   4090..4323    -  misc_feature   RRE: The Rev response element (RRE) of HIV-1 allows for Rev-dependent mRNA export from the nucleus to the cytoplasm.
   4457..4540    -  CDS            vif (fragment): VIF_HV1BR - Experimental evidence at protein level: Swiss-Prot protein existence level 1. Counteracts the innate antiviral activity of host APOBEC3F and APOBEC3G. Forms a complex with host APOBEC3F and APOBEC3G thus preventing the entry of these lethally hypermutating enzymes into progeny virions. Recruits an active E3 ubiquitin ligase complex composed of elongin BC, CUL5, and RBX2 to induce polyubiquitination of APOBEC3G and APOBEC3F. In turn, they are directed to the 26S proteasome for degradation. Vif interaction with APOBEC3G also blocks its cytidine deaminase activity in a proteasome-inde
   4683..4800    -  misc_feature   cPPT/CTS: central polypurine tract and central termination sequence of HIV-1
   4949..5308    -  CDS            HIV-1 gag (fragment): gag protein from human immunodeficiency virus 1; gag
   5292..5417    -  misc_feature   HIV-1 Ψ: packaging signal of human immunodeficiency virus type 1
   5464..5721    -  LTR            5' LTR (truncated): truncated 5' long terminal repeat (LTR) from HIV-1
   5723..6102    -  enhancer       CMV enhancer: human cytomegalovirus immediate early enhancer
   6133..6237    +  promoter       AmpR promoter: bla
   6238..7098    +  CDS            AmpR: β-lactamase; bla; confers resistance to ampicillin, carbenicillin, and related antibiotics
   7269..7857    +  rep_origin     ori: high-copy-number ColE1/pMB1/pBR322/pUC origin of replication
   8040..8094    +  CDS            lacI (fragment): lac repressor; lacI; The lac repressor binds to the lac operator to inhibit transcription in E. coli. This inhibition can be relieved by adding lactose or isopropyl-β-D-thiogalactopyranoside (IPTG).
   8096..8230    -  polyA_signal   SV40 poly(A) signal: SV40 polyadenylation signal
   8250..8385    -  rep_origin     SV40 ori: SV40 origin of replication
   8409..8431    -  promoter       SV40 promoter (fragment): SV40 enhancer and early promoter
   8438..8477    +  CDS            lacI (fragment): lac repressor; lacI; The lac repressor binds to the lac operator to inhibit transcription in E. coli. This inhibition can be relieved by adding lactose or isopropyl-β-D-thiogalactopyranoside (IPTG).
   8490..8511    +  protein_bind   CAP binding site: CAP binding activates transcription in the presence of cAMP. E. coli catabolite activator protein
   8526..8556    +  promoter       lac promoter: promoter for the E. coli lac operon
   8564..8580    +  protein_bind   lac operator: The lac repressor binds to the lac operator to inhibit transcription in E. coli. This inhibition can be relieved by adding lactose or isopropyl-β-D-thiogalactopyranoside (IPTG). lac repressor encoded by lacI
>Addgene plasmid #244740 | CL20_mEGFP_FOidr_188 | addgene full sequence | sequence record 488207 | Addgene NGS Result
AAAAAAAATCTAACCTCAAGTCAAGGCTTTTCTATGGAATAAGGAATGGACAGCAGGGGGCTGTTTCATA
TACTGATGACCTCTTTATAGCCAACCTTTGTTCATGGCAGCCAGCATATGGGCATATGTTGCCAAACTCT
AAACCAAATACTCATTCTGATGTTTTAAATGATTTGCCCTCCCATATGTCCTTCCGAGTGAGAGACACAA
AAAATTCCAACACACTATTGCAATGAAAATAAATTTCCTTTATTAGCCAGAAGTCAGATGCTCAAGGGGC
TTCATGATGTCCCCATAATTTTTGGCAGAGGGAAAAAGATCTGCTAGCTCGAGCAGCTGAAGCTTTATTG
AGGCTTAAGCAGTGGGTTCCCTAGTTAGCCAGAGAGCTCCCAGGCTCAGATCTGGTCTAACCAGAGAGAC
CCAGTACAGGCAAAAAGCAGATCTTGTCTTCTTTGGGAGTGAATTAGCCCTTCCAGTCCCCCCTTTTCTT
TTAAAAAGTGGCTAAGATCTACAGCTGCCTTGTAAGTCATTGGTCTTAAAGGTACCGTAATCTTATCTAG
AACCGGTTCAATTGGCCAGGCGACTTGAAGTGGGTCCTAAAATCTGGTACGGATCAGGTTGCGGACGTTG
CTCCGTGTTCTTGGAAATTGTCTGAGCCCCACCCAGCGGAGGAGATTTATTAAGACCGCTGTTCATATTG
TTACCCCACGCTCCACGGCGGACGGAGTCATAGCTTGGGTCCTCTTTTACTGACAGACGTGAGGATTGGT
CGGTGTGAGAAGTCGTGTTGTACGCCAACAGGGAACCGCTATATGAGTCTGGAGGGCGAGACAGGTCTGG
CAGCGTACCAGGTTGTGATGGAAGGGCTGCGTGGTTGTGCATAAGAGAGGTACTGCCTGCCAGCCCATCT
TCCGGATGACTGCCACCAACCAGTCCGGCGTGACGACCACCCAGTGACATAGGACCTGTAAAACCTGAAG
CCAGAGCTCCGTGCCCTGGAAGTAAGGTGTGCATGTCACCAGCTGTGCCCACCGCATGACTACGTAAGAC
ATGGATGGCCTCGTCTAAGTGGTCTTCGATCTTTGACTGCAATCCATGAAGGCCACCATCATAAGACGGG
GACAGAGCCCCTGGGGCACCCGCACGTGGCCACTGGCTCGTACCAGCCAAACCTTGAGGACTACCTACTG
GTGTGGAAGGACTAGACGAGAAATTATTGGAAGAATGGTCCGGTGAATAAATTGACGCTAATGCCTTACC
AAGGGCGTCTCCTGAACTACCAGCAGTCGTACCACGCGATCCAAGCAAAGAGTCTGCTCCACTCACAGGG
GGCGTGTGCGAAGAAACGCCACCATAGGTCGCGCCAGGGGCGCTAGAAAATGATGAAGCGCTAGGTAAAC
CTCCGTTTACTTCTGCCCCATGCAATTGGTAGCCCATGCGCTCGTGCTGGTGTAACCCACCGAACGTGGA
ACTGGAACCTGACGAGCCTACTGGGCCGGAGCCGGGTGGCAATGGCAAGGGCGAAGAACCACCCCCAAGC
ATTGGTCCAAACCCTGCCTGACCAGGAGGAGACCAAAGTTCTGCAGAAGGATGCAGCGATCCATCCGCAA
CGTAAAACGGCGCGGGATATGTAGACGAGGGAGTTTTAGCCGAAGGGTACGCAGTTGCATCGCGACCGTA
GTCTTCGCCAGACGACGGCGGGTATACACTACTGGGCAGTCCTGGCGGCACTTTACGTACCTTTTTGGGT
TGGGTGTCTAATGAACCATCAGCCGCGCGGCGACGAGAGGAGCCCGAGTAGCTTGGGTAGTATTGTGATG
TGCCCTTCATTCCGGACGGAGATAATGGCCCCGGAGAGTTCAAGGCTAACTCTCCTGACAGGAATCCCGC
CTGAGTTAACCCTCCCACCCCTGCATCACGGCCAAAAGAAGCGTAGGCACCACGTTCACCGGATTTCCCT
CCCAAGCCTGGTCCCAAGAACGTGGAGCTTGACAGACTCGAATGCGACTCGGTGAAATGAGTGCCTTCCG
AAAACGTGCGTGAAGGGTCGAAACTGCTTGAACTCTGGTCGCCGCTACCCCAACTGCCCGAGGACGGGCG
GTCCTCAAGACCCGATCCGCCAAACTGAGCCCCAGCCAAGGACGCGGGGCGACCTTTACCATTTGTAACC
GGCAGAGGAAACATCATCGAAAAATCCAGCAGATCTGACAGCTCTTTGTCCGTGCCGACGGGCGCCATGC
GTTGAGGCTGGTTCATCCGGGAAGCGGCCGCACTTCCCCCGGAGCCTCCGCTTCCGCCCTTGTACAGCTC
GTCCATGCCGAGAGTGATCCCGGCGGCGGTCACGAACTCCAGCAGGACCATGTGATCGCGCTTCTCGTTG
GGGTCTTTGCTCAGCTTGGACTGGGTGCTCAGGTAGTGGTTGTCGGGCAGCAGCACGGGGCCGTCGCCGA
TGGGGGTGTTCTGCTGGTAGTGGTCGGCGAGCTGCACGCTGCCGTCCTCGATGTTGTGGCGGATCTTGAA
GTTCACCTTGATGCCGTTCTTCTGCTTGTCGGCCATGATATAGACGTTGTGGCTGTTGTAGTTGTACTCC
AGCTTGTGCCCCAGGATGTTGCCGTCCTCCTTGAAGTCGATGCCCTTCAGCTCGATGCGGTTCACCAGGG
TGTCGCCCTCGAACTTCACCTCGGCGCGGGTCTTGTAGTTGCCGTCGTCCTTGAAGAAGATGGTGCGCTC
CTGGACGTAGCCTTCGGGCATGGCGGACTTGAAGAAGTCGTGCTGCTTCATGTGGTCGGGGTAGCGGCTG
AAGCACTGCACGCCGTAGGTCAGGGTGGTCACGAGGGTGGGCCAGGGCACGGGCAGCTTGCCGGTGGTGC
AGATGAACTTCAGGGTCAGCTTGCCGTAGGTGGCATCGCCCTCGCCCTCGCCGGACACGCTGAACTTGTG
GCCGTTTACGTCGCCGTCCAGCTCGACCAGGATGGGCACCACCCCGGTGAACAGCTCCTCGCCCTTGCTC
ACCATGGTGGCGACCGGTGGATCCCGGGCCCGCGGTACCGTCGACTGCAGAATTCGGTTCACTAAACGAG
CCCGGTTCACTAAACGAGCTCTGCTTATATAGACCTCCCACCGTACACGCCTACCGCCCATTTGCGTCAA
TGGGGCGGAGTTGTTACGACATTTTGGAAAGTCCCGTTGATTTTGGTGCCAAAACAAACTCCCATTGACG
TCAATGGGGTGGAGACTTGGAAATCCCCGTGAGTCAAACCGCTATCCACGCCCATTGATGTACTGCCAAA
ACCGCATCACCATGGTAATAGCGATGACTAATACGTAGATGTACTGCCAAGTAGGAAAGTCCCATAAGGT
CATGTACTGGGCATAATGCCAGGCGGGCCATTTACCGTCATTGACGTCAATAGGGGGCGTACTTGGCATA
TGATACACTTGATGTACTGCCAAGTGGGCAGTTTACCGTAAATACTCCACCCATTGACGTCAATGGAAAG
TCCCTATTGGCGTTACTATGGGAACATACGTCATTATTGACGTCAATGGGCGGGGGTCGTTGGGCGGTCA
GCCAGGCGGGCCATTTACCGTAAGTTATGTAACGCGGAACTCCATATATGGGCTATGAACTAATGACCCC
GTAATTGATTACTATTAATAACTAGCACGCGTTCGAAGCTTGAGCTCGGTCCCCTCGGGGTTGGGAGGTG
GGTCTGAAACGATAATGGTGAATATCCCTGCCTAACTCTATTCACTATAGAAAGTACAGCAAAAACTATT
CTTAAACCTACCAAGCCTCCTACTATCATTATGAATAATTTTATATACCACAGCCAATTTGTTATGTTAA
ACCAATTCCACAAACTTGCCCATTTATCTAATTCCAATAATTCTTGTTCATTCTTTTCTTGCTGGTTTTG
CGATTCTTCAATTAAGGAGTGTATTAAGCTTGTGTAATTGTTAATTTCTCTGTCCCACTCCATCCAGGTC
GTGTGATTCCAAATCTGTTCCAGAGATTTATTACTCCAACTAGCATTCCAAGGCACAGCAGTGGTGCAAA
TGAGTTTTCCAGAGCAACCCCAAATCCCCAGGAGCTGTTGATCCTTTAGGTATCTTTCCACAGCCAGGAT
TCTTGCCTGGAGCTGCTTGATGCCCCAGACTGTGAGTTGCAACAGATGCTGTTGCGCCTCAATAGCCCTC
AGCAAATTGTTCTGCTGCTGCACTATACCAGACAATAATTGTCTGGCCTGTACCGTCAGCGTCATTGACG
CTGCGCCCATAGTGCTTCCTGCTGCTCCCAAGAACCCAAGGAACAAAGCTCCTATTCCCACTGCTCTTTT
TTCTCTCTGCACCACTCTTCTCTTTGCCTTGGTGGGTGCTACTCCTAATGGTTCAATTTTTACTACTTTA
TATTTATATAATTCACTTCTCCAATTGTCCCTCATATCTCCTCCTTATGGTGTTTTACTAAACTTTTCCA
TGTTCTAATCCTCATCCTGTCTACTTGCCACACAATCATCACCTGCCATCTGTTTTCCATAATCCCTAAT
GATCTTTGCTTTTCTTCTTGGCACTACTTTTATGTCACTATTATCTTGTATTACTACTGCCCCTTCACCT
TTCCAGAGGAGCTTTGCTGGTCCTTTCCAAAGTGGATTTCTGCTGTCCCTGTAATAAACCCGAAAATTTT
GAATTTTTGTAATTTGTTTTTGTAATTCTTTAGTTTGTATGTCTGTTGCTATTATGTCTACTATTCTTTC
CCCTGCACTGTACCCCCCAATCCCCCCTTTTCTTTTAAAATTGTGGATGAATACTGCCATTTGTACTGCT
GTCTTAAGATGTTCAGCCTGATCTCTTACCTGTCCTATAATTTTCTTTAATTCTTTATTCATAGATTCTA
CTACTCCTTGACTTTGGGGATTGTAGGGAATTTCCAGGTCTGAAGATCCTGCTGCTTGCTGTGCTTTTTT
CTTACTTTTGTTTTGCTCTTCCTCTATCTTGTCTAAAGCTTCCTTGGTGTCTTTTATCTCTATCCTTTGA
TGCACACAATAGAGGGTTGCTACTGTATTATATAATGATCTAAGTTCTTCTGATCCTGTCTGAAGGGATG
GTTGTAGCTGTCCCAGTATTTGTCTACAGCCTTCTGATGTTTCTAACAGGCCAGTATTAACTGCGAATCG
TTCTAGCTCCCTGCTTGCCCATACTATATGTTTTAATTTATATTTTTTCTTTCCCCCTGGCCTTAACCGA
ATTTTTTCCCATCGCGATCTAATTCTCCCCCGCTTAATACTGACGCTCTCGCACCCATCTCTCTCCTTCT
AGCCTCCGCTAGTCAAAATTTTTGGCGTACTCACCAGTCGCCGCCCCTCGCCTCTTGCCGTGCGCGCTTC
AGCAAGCCGAGTCCTGCGTCGAGAGAGCTCCTCTGGTTTCCCTTTCGCTTTCAAGTCCCTGTTCGGGCGC
CACTGCTAGAGATTTTCCACACTGACTAAAAGGGTCTGAGGGATCTCTAGTTACCAGAGTCACACAACAG
ACGGGCACACACTACTTGAAGCACTCAAGGCAAGCTTTATTGAGGCTTAAGCAGTGGGTTCCCTAGTTAG
CCAGAGAGCTCCCAGGCTCAGATCTGGTCTAACCAGAGAGACCCAGTACAGGCAAAAAGCAGCTGCTTAT
ATGCAGGATCTGAGGGCTCGCCACTCCCCAGTCCCGCCCAGGCCACGCCTCCCATGGTAATAGCGATGAC
TAATACGTAGATGTACTGCCAAGTAGGAAAGTCCCATAAGGTCATGTACTGGGCATAATGCCAGGCGGGC
CATTTACCGTCATTGACGTCAATAGGGGGCGTACTTGGCATATGATACACTTGATGTACTGCCAAGTGGG
CAGTTTACCGTAAATACTCCACCCATTGACGTCAATGGAAAGTCCCTATTGGCGTTACTATGGGAACATA
CGTCATTATTGACGTCAATGGGCGGGGGTCGTTGGGCGGTCAGCCAGGCGGGCCATTTACCGTAAGTTAT
GTAACGCGGAACTCCATATATGGGCTATGAACTAATGACCCCGTAATTGATTACTATTAATAACTAGTCA
ATAATCAATGTCGACCCAGGTGGCACTTTTCGGGGAAATGTGCGCGGAACCCCTATTTGTTTATTTTTCT
AAATACATTCAAATATGTATCCGCTCATGAGACAATAACCCTGATAAATGCTTCAATAATATTGAAAAAG
GAAGAGTATGAGTATTCAACATTTCCGTGTCGCCCTTATTCCCTTTTTTGCGGCATTTTGCCTTCCTGTT
TTTGCTCACCCAGAAACGCTGGTGAAAGTAAAAGATGCTGAAGATCAGTTGGGTGCACGAGTGGGTTACA
TCGAACTGGATCTCAACAGCGGTAAGATCCTTGAGAGTTTTCGCCCCGAAGAACGTTTTCCAATGATGAG
CACTTTTAAAGTTCTGCTATGTGGCGCGGTATTATCCCGTATTGACGCCGGGCAAGAGCAACTCGGTCGC
CGCATACACTATTCTCAGAATGACTTGGTTGAGTACTCACCAGTCACAGAAAAGCATCTTACGGATGGCA
TGACAGTAAGAGAATTATGCAGTGCTGCCATAACCATGAGTGATAACACTGCGGCCAACTTACTTCTGAC
AACGATCGGAGGACCGAAGGAGCTAACCGCTTTTTTGCACAACATGGGGGATCATGTAACTCGCCTTGAT
CGTTGGGAACCGGAGCTGAATGAAGCCATACCAAACGACGAGCGTGACACCACGATGCCTGTAGCAATGG
CAACAACGTTGCGCAAACTATTAACTGGCGAACTACTTACTCTAGCTTCCCGGCAACAATTAATAGACTG
GATGGAGGCGGATAAAGTTGCAGGACCACTTCTGCGCTCGGCCCTTCCGGCTGGCTGGTTTATTGCTGAT
AAATCTGGAGCCGGTGAGCGTGGGTCTCGCGGTATCATTGCAGCACTGGGGCCAGATGGTAAGCCCTCCC
GTATCGTAGTTATCTACACGACGGGGAGTCAGGCAACTATGGATGAACGAAATAGACAGATCGCTGAGAT
AGGTGCCTCACTGATTAAGCATTGGTAACTGTCAGACCAAGTTTACTCATATATACTTTAGATTGATTTA
AAACTTCATTTTTAATTTAAAAGGATCTAGGTGAAGATCCTTTTTGATAATCTCATGACCAAAATCCCTT
AACGTGAGTTTTCGTTCCACTGAGCGTCAGACCCCGTAGAAAAGATCAAAGGATCTTCTTGAGATCCTTT
TTTTCTGCGCGTAATCTGCTGCTTGCAAACAAAAAAACCACCGCTACCAGCGGTGGTTTGTTTGCCGGAT
CAAGAGCTACCAACTCTTTTTCCGAAGGTAACTGGCTTCAGCAGAGCGCAGATACCAAATACTGTTCTTC
TAGTGTAGCCGTAGTTAGGCCACCACTTCAAGAACTCTGTAGCACCGCCTACATACCTCGCTCTGCTAAT
CCTGTTACCAGTGGCTGCTGCCAGTGGCGATAAGTCGTGTCTTACCGGGTTGGACTCAAGACGATAGTTA
CCGGATAAGGCGCAGCGGTCGGGCTGAACGGGGGGTTCGTGCACACAGCCCAGCTTGGAGCGAACGACCT
ACACCGAACTGAGATACCTACAGCGTGAGCTATGAGAAAGCGCCACGCTTCCCGAAGGGAGAAAGGCGGA
CAGGTATCCGGTAAGCGGCAGGGTCGGAACAGGAGAGCGCACGAGGGAGCTTCCAGGGGGAAACGCCTGG
TATCTTTATAGTCCTGTCGGGTTTCGCCACCTCTGACTTGAGCGTCGATTTTTGTGATGCTCGTCAGGGG
GGCGGAGCCTATGGAAAAACGCCAGCAACGCGGCCTTTTTACGGTTCCTGGCCTTTTGCTGGCCTTTTGC
TCACATGTTCTTTCCTGCGTTATCCCCTGATTCTGTGGATAACCGTATTACCGCCTTTGAGTGAGCTGAT
ACCGCTCGCCGCAGCCGAACGACCGAGCGCAGCGAGTCAGTGAGCGAGGAAGCGGAAGAGCGCCCAATAC
GCAAACCGCCTCTCCCCGCGCGTTGGCCGATTCATTAATGCAGCGGATCCAGACATGATAAGATACATTG
ATGAGTTTGGACAAACCACAACTAGAATGCAGTGAAAAAAATGCTTTATTTGTGAAATTTGTGATGCTAT
TGCTTTATTTGTAACCATTATAAGCTGCAATAAACAAGTTAGCTTTTTGCAAAAGCCTAGGCCTCCAAAA
AAGCCTCCTCACTACTTCTGGAATAGCTCAGAGGCCGAGGCGGCCTCGGCCTCTGCATAAATAAAAAAAA
TTAGTCAGCCATGGGGCGGAGAATGGGCGGAACTGGGCGGAGTTAGGGGCGGGATGGGCGGAGTTAGGGG
CGGGACTATGGTTGCTGACTAATTGAGATGCGGATCCGCTGGCACGACAGGTTTCCCGACTGGAAAGCGG
GCAGTGAGCGCAACGCAATTAATGTGAGTTAGCTCACTCATTAGGCACCCCAGGCTTTACACTTTATGCT
TCCGGCTCGTATGTTGTGTGGAATTGTGAGCGGATAACAATTTCACACAGGAAACAGCTATGACCATGAT
TACGCCAAGCTTGGGCTGCAGGTCGAGGGATCTCCATAAGAGAAGAGGGACAGCTATGACTGGGAGTAGT
CAGGAGAGGAGGAAAAATCTGGCTAGTAAAACATGTAAGGAAAATTTTAGGGATGTTAAAGAAAAAAATA
ACACAAAACAAAATAT
